>Addgene plasmid #84988 | pPTK019-4-tAOX1 | addgene full sequence | sequence record 173357 | Addgene NGS Result
TCTCACTTAATCTTCTGTACTCTGAAGAGGAGTGGGAAATACCAAGAAAAACATCAAACTCGAATGATTT
TCCCAAACCCCTACCACAAGATATTCATCAGCTGCGAGATAGGCTGATCAGGAGCAAGCTCGTACGAGAA
GAAACAAAATGACAAAAAAAATCCTATACTATATAGGTTACAAATAAAAAAGTATCAAAAATGAAGCCTG
CATCTCTCAGGCAAATGGCATTCTGACATCCTCTTGATTAGGATTGAGACCGACTACGGTTATCCACAGA
ATCAGGGGATAACGCAGGAAAGAACATGTGAGCAAAAGGCCAGCAAAAGGCCAGGAACCGTAAAAAGGCC
GCGTTGCTGGCGTTTTTCCATAGGCTCCGCCCCCCTGACGAGCATCACAAAAATCGACGCTCAAGTCAGA
GGTGGCGAAACCCGACAGGACTATAAAGATACCAGGCGTTTCCCCCTGGAAGCTCCCTCGTGCGCTCTCC
TGTTCCGACCCTGCCGCTTACCGGATACCTGTCCGCCTTTCTCCCTTCGGGAAGCGTGGCGCTTTCTCAT
AGCTCACGCTGTAGGTATCTCAGTTCGGTGTAGGTCGTTCGCTCCAAGCTGGGCTGTGTGCACGAACCCC
CCGTTCAGCCCGACCGCTGCGCCTTATCCGGTAACTATCGTCTTGAGTCCAACCCGGTAAGACACGACTT
ATCGCCACTGGCAGCAGCCACTGGTAACAGGATTAGCAGAGCGAGGTATGTAGGCGGTGCTACAGAGTTC
TTGAAGTGGTGGCCTAACTACGGCTACACTAGAAGAACAGTATTTGGTATCTGCGCTCTGCTGAAGCCAG
TTACCTTCGGAAAAAGAGTTGGTAGCTCTTGATCCGGCAAACAAACCACCGCTGGTAGCGGTGGTTTTTT
TGTTTGCAAGCAGCAGATTACGCGCAGAAAAAAAGGATCTCAAGAAGATCCTTTGATCTTTTCTACGGGG
TCTGACGCTCAGTGGAACGAAAACTCACGTTAAGGGATTTTGGTCATGATTGATCGGGCACGTAAGAGGT
TCCAACTTTCACCATAATGAAATAAGATCACTACCGGGCGTATTTTTTGAGTTATCGAGATTTTCAGGAG
CTAAGGAAGCTAAAATGGAGAAAAAAATCACTGGATATACCACCGTTGATATATCCCAATGGCATCGTAA
AGAACATTTTGAGGCATTTCAGTCAGTTGCTCAATGTACCTATAACCAGACCGTTCAGCTGGATATTACG
GCCTTTTTAAAGACCGTAAAGAAAAATAAGCACAAGTTTTATCCGGCCTTTATTCACATTCTTGCCCGCC
TGATGAATGCTCATCCGGAATTTCGTATGGCAATGAAAGACGGTGAGCTGGTGATATGGGATAGTGTTCA
CCCTTGTTACACCGTTTTCCATGAGCAAACTGAAACGTTTTCATCGCTCTGGAGTGAATACCACGACGAT
TTCCGGCAGTTTCTACACATATATTCGCAAGATGTGGCGTGTTACGGTGAAAACCTGGCCTATTTCCCTA
AAGGGTTTATTGAGAATATGTTTTTCGTTTCAGCCAATCCCTGGGTGAGTTTCACCAGTTTTGATTTAAA
CGTGGCCAATATGGACAACTTCTTCGCCCCCGTTTTCACCATGGGCAAATATTATACGCAAGGCGACAAG
GTGCTGATGCCGCTGGCGATTCAGGTTCATCATGCCGTTTGTGATGGCTTCCATGTCGGCAGAATGCTTA
ATGAATTACAACAGTACTGCGATGAGTGGCAGGGCGGGGCGTAATTTGATATCGAGCTCGCTTGGACTCC
TGTTGATAGATCCAGTAATGACCTCAGAACTCCATCTGGATTTGTTCAGAACGCTCGGTTGCCGCCGGGC
GTTTTTTATTGGTCTGGTCTCACAGC
Features (pLannotate 1.2.2; 5 found; start..end, strand, type, name):
      1..247     -  terminator     AOX1 terminator: Pichia pastoris AOX1; transcription terminator for AOX1
    365..953     -  rep_origin     ori: high-copy-number ColE1/pMB1/pBR322/pUC origin of replication
   1037..1134    +  promoter       cat promoter: promoter of the E. coli cat gene encoding chloramphenicol acetyltransferase
   1135..1791    +  CDS            cat: CAT_ECOLX - Experimental evidence at protein level: Swiss-Prot protein existence level 1. This enzyme is an effector of chloramphenicol resistance in bacteria. From Escherichia coli. This protein is used as a marker in many commonly used cloning vectors, such as pACYC184.
   1865..1899    +  terminator     lambda t0 terminator: minimal transcription terminator from phage lambda (Scholtissek and Grosse, 1987)
