[The description below was written by a language model from this plasmid's Addgene catalogue record and pLannotate feature annotations shown in this document.]
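Description:
pPTK019-4-tAOX1 is a small (about 1.9 kb) part-storage plasmid from a modular cloning toolkit for building Pichia pastoris secretion libraries. It is based on the pYTK001 entry vector of the MoClo yeast toolkit and, according to the depositor, was designed by the same rules so that it remains compatible with that existing part collection. The backbone is minimal and purely bacterial. It carries a high-copy ColE1/pUC-type origin for propagation in E. coli, and a chloramphenicol acetyltransferase (cat) gene driven by its own promoter and followed by a lambda t0 terminator, which gives chloramphenicol selection. No yeast origin, yeast selection marker or integration sequence is annotated, so the plasmid is not itself a functional yeast expression vector despite the catalogue category. It serves as a donor of a single part.

That part is the 247 bp transcription terminator of the P. pastoris alcohol oxidase 1 gene (tAOX1), listed as a synthetic insert and stored as a "Type 4" part, the terminator position in the toolkit's hierarchy. It was inserted into the entry vector through BsmBI sites that were destroyed in the process, as is usual for Golden Gate domestication. The record lists no promoter or coding sequence with the insert, consistent with its role as a stand-alone regulatory element. In use, the terminator would be released in a Type IIS assembly reaction and joined downstream of promoter, secretion signal and coding sequence parts to complete a transcription unit. The enzyme and overhangs used for that release are not stated in the record.
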