Addgene plasmid #84988: pPTK019-4-tAOX1
Purpose: Type 4, tAOX, Alcohol oxidase 1 terminator
Depositing lab: Volker Sieber. Depositing organization: Technische Universitaet Muenchen (TUM). Publication: A Modular Toolkit for Generating Pichia pastoris Secretion Libraries. Obst U, Lu TK, Sieber V. ACS Synth Biol. 2017 Mar 15. doi: 10.1021/acssynbio.6b00337. PubMed 28252957.
Backbone
  Vector backbone: pYTK001-EntryVector
  Backbone manufacturer: Lee et al. (2015), ACS Synth. Biol. 4, 975–986.
  Backbone size w/o insert (bp): 1662
  Total vector size (bp): 1916
  Vector type: Yeast Expression, Synthetic Biology
Growth in bacteria
  Bacterial resistance: Chloramphenicol, 25 μg/mL
  Growth temperature: 37°C
  Growth strain: DH5alpha
  Copy number: High Copy
Gene/Insert
  Gene/Insert name: Alcohol oxidase 1 terminator (alt name: tAOX1)
  Species: Synthetic
  Insert size (bp): 247
  Promoter: Non
  Cloning method: Restriction Enzyme; 5′ cloning site BsmBI (destroyed during cloning); 3′ cloning site BsmBI (destroyed during cloning)
  Sequencing primers: 5′ ccttttgctggccttttgctc; 3′ ccagtaatgacctcagaactcc
Terms and licenses: Academic/Nonprofit Terms; Industry Terms: Not Available to Industry
Depositor comments: Design of this plasmid was performed according to the described Methods in Lee et al. 2015 (A Highly Characterized Yeast Toolkit for Modular, Multipart Assembly) and this plasmid is compatible with the existing toolkit (MoClo-YTK, Kit number 1000000061)
How to cite: pPTK019-4-tAOX1 was a gift from Volker Sieber (Addgene plasmid # 84988 ; http://n2t.net/addgene:84988 ; RRID:Addgene_84988)
